>Addgene plasmid #210903 | pFBOH-MHL_WDR12:90-417 | addgene full sequence | sequence record 426133 | Addgene NGS Result
GATGAAGAAGATGAAATGGAGGAGTCCACAAATCGACCAAGAAAGAAACAGAAGACAGAACAGTTGGGAC
TAACAAGGACTCCCATAGTGACCCTCTCTGGCCACATGGAGGCAGTTTCCTCAGTTCTGTGGTCAGATGC
TGAAGAAATCTGCAGTGCATCTTGGGACCATACAATTAGAGTGTGGGATGTTGAGTCTGGCAGTCTTAAG
TCAACTTTGACAGGAAATAAAGTGTTTAATTGTATCTCCTATTCTCCACTTTGTAAACGTTTAGCATCTG
GAAGCACAGATTCCCATATCAGACTGTGGGATCCCCGAACTAAAGATGGTTCTTTGGTGTCGCTGTCCCT
AACGTCACATACTGGTTGGGTGACATCAGTAAAATGGTCTCCTACCCATGAACAGCAGCTGATTTCAGGA
TCTTTAGATAACATTGTTAAGCTGTGGGATACAAGAAGTTGTAAGGCTCCTCTCTATGATCTGGCTGCTC
ATGAAGACAAAGTTCTGAGTGTAGACTGGACAGACACAGGGCTACTTCTGAGTGGAGGAGCAGACAATAA
ATTGTATTCCTACAGATATTCACCTACCTGATGACGAAGCTTGTCGAGAAGTACTAGAGGATCATAATCA
GCCATACCACATTTGTAGAGGTTTTACTTGCTTTAAAAAACCTCCCACACCTCCCCCTGAACCTGAAACA
TAAAATGAATGCAATTGTTGTTGTTAACTTGTTTATTGCAGCTTATAATGGTTACAAATAAAGCAATAGC
ATCACAAATTTCACAAATAAAGCATTTTTTTCACTGCATTCTAGTTGTGGTTTGTCCAAACTCATCAATG
TATCTTATCATGTCTGGATCTGATCACTGATATCGCCTAGGAGATCCGAACCAGATAAGTGAAATCTAGT
TCCAAACTATTTTGTCATTTTTAATTTTCGTATTAGCTTACGACGCTACACCCAGTTCCCATCTATTTTG
TCACTCTTCCCTAAATAATCCTTAAAAACTCCATTTCCACCCCTCCCAGTTCCCAACTATTTTGTCCGCC
CACAGCGGGGCATTTTTCTTCCTGTTATGTTTTTAATCAAACATCCTGCCAACTCCATGTGACAAACCGT
CATCTTCGGCTACTTTTTCTCTGTCACAGAATGAAAATTTTTCTGTCATCTCTTCGTTATTAATGTTTGT
AATTGACTGAATATCAACGCTTATTTGCAGCCTGAATGGCGAATGGG
[124 nt withheld, positions 1238-1361]
C
[91 nt withheld, positions 1363-1453]
A
[49 nt withheld, positions 1455-1503]
CCTTTGACGTTGGAGTCCACGTTCTT
[37 nt withheld, positions 1530-1566]
ACCCTATCTCGGTCTATTCTTTTGATTTATAAGGGATTTTGCCGATTTCGGCCTATTGGTTAAAAAATGA
GCTGATTTAACAAAAATTTAACGCGAATTTTAACAAAATATTAACGCTTACAATTTAGGTGGCACTTTTC
GGGGAAATGTGCGCGGAACCCCTATTTGTTTATTTTTCTAAATACATTCAAATATGTATCCGCTCATGAG
ACAATAACCCTGATAAATGCTTCAATAATATTGAAAAAGGAAGAGTATGAGTATTCAACATTTCCGTGTC
GCCCTTATTCCCTTTTTTGCGGCATTTTGCCTTCCTGTTTTTGCTCACCCAGAAACGCTGGTGAAAGTAA
AAGATGCTGAAGATCAGTTGGGTGCACGAGTGGGTTACATCGAACTGGATCTCAACAGCGGTAAGATCCT
TGAGAGTTTTCGCCCCGAAGAACGTTTTCCAATGATGAGCACTTTTAAAGTTCTGCTATGTGGCGCGGTA
TTATCCCGTATTGACGCCGGGCAAGAGCAACTCGGTCGCCGCATACACTATTCTCAGAATGACTTGGTTG
AGTACTCACCAGTCACAGAAAAGCATCTTACGGATGGCATGACAGTAAGAGAATTATGCAGTGCTGCCAT
AACCATGAGTGATAACACTGCGGCCAACTTACTTCTGACAACGATCGGAGGACCGAAGGAGCTAACCGCT
TTTTTGCACAACATGGGGGATCATGTAACTCGCCTTGATCGTTGGGAACCGGAGCTGAATGAAGCCATAC
CAAACGACGAGCGTGACACCACGATGCCTGTAGCAATGGCAACAACGTTGCGCAAACTATTAACTGGCGA
ACTACTTACTCTAGCTTCCCGGCAACAATTAATAGACTGGATGGAGGCGGATAAAGTTGCAGGACCACTT
CTGCGCTCGGCCCTTCCGGCTGGCTGGTTTATTGCTGATAAATCTGGAGCCGGTGAGCGTGGGTCTCGCG
GTATCATTGCAGCACTGGGGCCAGATGGTAAGCCCTCCCGTATCGTAGTTATCTACACGACGGGGAGTCA
GGCAACTATGGATGAACGAAATAGACAGATCGCTGAGATAGGTGCCTCACTGATTAAGCATTGGTAACTG
TCAGACCAAGTTTACTCATATATACTTTAGATTGATTTAAAACTTCATTTTTAATTTAAAAGGATCTAGG
TGAAGATCCTTTTTGATAATCTCATGACCAAAATCCCTTAACGTGAGTTTTCGTTCCACTGAGCGTCAGA
CCCCGTAGAAAAGATCAAAGGATCTTCTTGAGATCCTTTTTTTCTGCGCGTAATCTGCTGCTTGCAAACA
AAAAAACCACCGCTACCAGCGGTGGTTTGTTTGCCGGATCAAGAGCTACCAACTCTTTTTCCGAAGGTAA
CTGGCTTCAGCAGAGCGCAGATACCAAATACTGTTCTTCTAGTGTAGCCGTAGTTAGGCCACCACTTCAA
GAACTCTGTAGCACCGCCTACATACCTCGCTCTGCTAATCCTGTTACCAGTGGCTGCTGCCAGTGGCGAT
AAGTCGTGTCTTACCGGGTTGGACTCAAGACGATAGTTACCGGATAAGGCGCAGCGGTCGGGCTGAACGG
GGGGTTCGTGCACACAGCCCAGCTTGGAGCGAACGACCTACACCGAACTGAGATACCTACAGCGTGAGCT
ATGAGAAAGCGCCACGCTTCCCGAAGGGAGAAAGGCGGACAGGTATCCGGTAAGCGGCAGGGTCGGAACA
GGAGAGCGCACGAGGGAGCTTCCAGGGGGAAACGCCTGGTATCTTTATAGTCCTGTCGGGTTTCGCCACC
TCTGACTTGAGCGTCGATTTTTGTGATGCTCGTCAGGGGGGCGGAGCCTATGGAAAAACGCCAGCAACGC
GGCCTTTTTACGGTTCCTGGCCTTTTGCTGGCCTTTTGCTCACATGTTCTTTCCTGCGTTATCCCCTGAT
TCTGTGGATAACCGTATTACCGCCTTTGAGTGAGCTGATACCGCTCGCCGCAGCCGAACGACCGAGCGCA
GCGAGTCAGTGAGCGAGGAAGCGGAAGAGCGCCTGATGCGGTATTTTCTCCTTACGCATCTGTGCGGTAT
TTCACACCGCATAGACCAGCCGCGTAACCTGGCAAAATCGGTTACGGTTGAGTAATAAATGGATGCCCTG
CGTAAGCGGGTGTGGGCGGACAATAAAGTCTTAAACTGAACAAAATAGATCTAAACTATGACAATAAAGT
CTTAAACTAGACAGAATAGTTGTAAACTGAAATCAGTCCAGTTATGCTGTGAAAAAGCATACTGGACTTT
TGTTATGGCTAAAGCAAACTCTTCATTTTCTGAAGTGCAAATTGCCCGTCGTATTAAAGAGGGGCGTGGC
CAAGGGCATGGTAAAGACTATATTCGCGGCGTTGTGACAATTTACCGAACAACTCCGCGGCCGGGAAGCC
GATCTCGGCTTGAACGAATTGTTAGGTGGCGGTACTTGGGTCGATATCAAAGTGCATCACTTCTTCCCGT
ATGCCCAACTTTGTATAGAGAGCCACTGCGGGATCGTCACCGTAATCTGCTTGCACGTAGATCACATAAG
CACCAAGCGCGTTGGCCTCATGCTTGAGCAGATTGATGAGCGCGGTGGCAATGCCCTGCCTCCGGTGCTC
GCCGGAGACTGCGAGATCATAGATATAGATCTCACTACGCGGCTGCTCAAACTTGGGCAGAACGTAAGCC
GCGAGAGCGCCAACAACCGCTTCTTGGTCGAAGGCAGCAAGCGCGATGAATGTCTTACTACGGAGCAAGT
TCCCGAGGTAATCGGAGTCCGGCTGATGTTGGGAGTAGGTGGCTACGTCTCCGAACTCACGACCGAAAAG
ATCAAGAGCAGCCCGCATGGATTTGACTTGGTCAGGGCCGAGCCTACATGTGCGAATGATGCCCATACTT
GAGCCACCTAACTTTGTTTTAGGGCGACTGCCCTGCTGCGTAACATCGTTGCTGCTCCATAACATCAAAC
ATCGACCCACGGCGTAACGCGCTTGCTGCTTGGATGCCCGAGGCATAGACTGTACAAAAAAACAGTCATA
ACAAGCCATGAAAACCGCCACTGCGCCGTTACCACCGCTGCGTTCGGTCAAGGTTCTGGACCAGTTGCGT
GAGCGCATACGCTACTTGCATTACAGTTTACGAACCGAACAGGCTTATGTCAACTGGGTTCGTGCCTTCA
TCCGTTTCCACGGTGTGCGTCACCCGGCAACCTTGGGCAGCAGCGAAGTCGAGGCATTTCTGTCCTGGCT
GGCGAACGAGCGCAAGGTTTCGGTCTCCACGCATCGTCAGGCATTGGCGGCCTTGCTGTTCTTCTACGGC
AAGGTGCTGTGCACGGATCTGCCCTGGCTTCAGGAGATCGGAAGACCTCGGCCGTCGCGGCGCTTGCCGG
TGGTGCTGACCCCGGATGAAGTGGTTCGCATCCTCGGTTTTCTGGAAGGCGAGCATCGTTTGTTCGCCCA
GGACTCTAGCTATAGTTCTAGTGGTTGGCTACGTATACTCCGGAATATTAATAGATCATGGAGATAATTA
AAATGATAACCATCTCGCAAATAAATAAGTATTTTACTGTTTTCGTAACAGTTTTGTAATAAAAAAACCT
ATAAATATTCCGGATTATTCATACCGTCCCACCATCGGGCGCGGATCTCGGTCCGAAAACCATGCATCAT
CATCATCATCACAGCAGCGGCAGAGAAAACTTGTATTTCCAGGGCACTGCACCCCAGCCAGAGCAATGCA
TGGCACATGATGACTGGATCAGTTCAATTAAAGGGGCAGAGGAATGGATCTTGACTGGTTCTTATGATAA
GACTTCTCGGATCTGGTCCTTGGAAGGAGCATCAATAATGACAATTGTGGGACATACGGATGTTGTAAAA
GATGTGGCCTGGGTGAAAAAAGATAGTTTGTCCTGCTTATTATTGAGTGCTTCTATGGATCAGACTATTC
TCTTATGGGAGTGGAATGTAGAGAGAAACAAAGTGAAAGCCCTACACTGCTGTAGAGGTCATGCTGGAAG
TGTAGATTCTATAGCTGTTGATGGCTCAGGAACTAAATTTTGCAGTGGCTCCTGGGATAAGATGCTAAAG
ATCTGGTCTACAGTCCCTACA
Features (pLannotate 1.2.2; 16 found; start..end, strand, type, name):
    620..703     +  CDS            large T antigen (fragment): large T antigen from SV40 (simian virus 40)
    726..860     +  polyA_signal   SV40 poly(A) signal: SV40 polyadenylation signal
    889..1054    -  mobile_element Tn7L: mini-Tn7 element (left end of the Tn7 transposon) Tn7
   1217..1233    +  CDS            lacZα (fragment): LacZα fragment of β-galactosidase; lacZ fragment
   1238..1692    +  rep_origin     f1 ori (sequence partly withheld): f1 bacteriophage origin of replication; arrow indicates direction of (+) strand synthesis
   1718..1822    +  promoter       AmpR promoter: bla
   1823..2683    +  CDS            AmpR: β-lactamase; bla; confers resistance to ampicillin, carbenicillin, and related antibiotics
   2854..3442    +  rep_origin     ori: high-copy-number ColE1/pMB1/pBR322/pUC origin of replication
   3628..3679    -  misc_feature   bom (fragment): basis of mobility region from pBR322
   3747..3971    -  mobile_element Tn7R: mini-Tn7 element (right end of the Tn7 transposon) Tn7
   4038..4571    -  CDS            GmR: gentamycin acetyltransferase; aacC1; confers resistance to gentamycin
   4741..4769    -  promoter       Pc promoter: intI1 (promoter lies within the coding sequence); class 1 integron promoter
   4747..5094    -  CDS            YPR2_ECOLX (fragment): Protein predicted: Swiss-Prot protein existence level 4. From Escherichia coli.
   5121..5212    +  promoter       polyhedrin promoter: polh from Autographa californica; promoter for the baculovirus polyhedrin gene
   5269..5287    +  CDS            capTEV™ (fragment): composite tag for in vivo biotinylation, TEV protease cleavage, and 6xHis tagging
   5322..588     +  CDS            WDR12 (fragment) (across the origin): WDR12_HUMAN - Experimental evidence at protein level: Swiss-Prot protein existence level 1. Component of the PeBoW complex, which is required for maturation of 28S and 5.8S ribosomal RNAs and formation of the 60S ribosome. From Homo sapiens (Human).
