[The description below was written by a language model from this plasmid's Addgene catalogue record and pLannotate feature annotations shown in this document.]
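Description:
pFBOH-MHL_WDR12:90-417 is a baculovirus transfer (donor) plasmid for insect-cell expression, built on pFBOH-MHL, a modified pFastBac1 backbone. In bacteria it is maintained at high copy through a ColE1/pUC-type origin and selected with ampicillin via the β-lactamase gene; an f1 origin is also present. The expression cassette lies between the left and right ends of a mini-Tn7 element, together with a gentamicin acetyltransferase gene driven by the class 1 integron Pc promoter. In pFastBac-type systems, this arrangement allows Tn7-mediated transposition of the cassette and gentamicin marker into a baculovirus shuttle genome (bacmid) in E. coli. The recombinant bacmid is then used to generate virus for infecting insect cells.

The payload is a 984 bp fragment of human WDR12 encoding residues T90 to T417, carrying three introduced substitutions (F99A, K131A and R319S). The record does not state the rationale for these mutations. The coding sequence was derived from a Mammalian Gene Collection clone and inserted by ligation-independent cloning at BseRI sites that were destroyed in the process. Transcription is driven by the strong, very late polyhedrin promoter of Autographa californica nucleopolyhedrovirus and terminated by the SV40 polyadenylation signal. The protein is produced with an N-terminal hexahistidine tag followed by a TEV protease recognition site, allowing metal-affinity purification and subsequent tag removal. WDR12 is a WD40-repeat component of the PeBoW complex involved in 60S ribosome biogenesis. The construct was deposited in connection with a study evaluating the ligandability of WD40 repeat proteins, consistent with use for producing recombinant protein.
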