Addgene plasmid #210903: pFBOH-MHL_WDR12:90-417
Purpose: Insect expression of human WDR12 fragment T90 to T417. N-terminal 6X His tag with TEV cleavage.
Depositing lab: Cheryl Arrowsmith. Depositing organization: University of Toronto. Publication: A Target Class Ligandability Evaluation of WD40 Repeat-Containing Proteins. Ackloo S, Li F, Szewczyk M, Seitova A, Loppnau P, Zeng H, Xu J, Ahmad S, Arnautova YA, Baghaie AJ, Beldar S, Bolotokova A, Centrella PA, Chau I, Clark MA, Cuozzo JW, Dehghani-Tafti S, Disch JS, Dong A, Dumas A, Feng JA, Ghiabi P, Gibson E, Gilmer J, Goldman B, Green SR, Guie MA, Guilinger JP, Harms N, Herasymenko O, Houliston S, Hutchinson A, Kearnes S, Keefe AD, Kimani SW, Kramer T, Kutera M, Kwak HA, Lento C, Li Y, Liu J, Loup J, Machado RAC, Mulhern CJ, Perveen S, Righetto GL, Riley P, Shrestha S, Sigel EA, Silva M, Sintchak MD, Slakman BL, Taylor RD, Thompson J, Torng W, Underkoffler C, von Rechenberg M, Walsh RT, Watson I, Wilson DJ, Wolf E, Yadav M, Yazdi AK, Zhang J, Zhang Y, Santhakumar V, Edwards AM, Barsyte-Lovejoy D, Schapira M, Brown PJ, Halabelian L, Arrowsmith CH. J Med Chem. 2025 Jan 23;68(2):1092-1112. doi: 10.1021/acs.jmedchem.4c02010. Epub 2024 Nov 4. PubMed 39495097.
Backbone
  Vector backbone: pFBOH-MHL
  Backbone manufacturer: pFASTBac1 Modified
  Vector type: Insect Expression
  Selectable markers: Gentamicin
Growth in bacteria
  Bacterial resistance: Ampicillin, 100 μg/mL
  Growth temperature: 37°C
  Growth strain: DH5alpha
  Copy number: High Copy
Gene/Insert
  Gene/Insert name: WDR12:T90-T417
  Species: H. sapiens (human)
  Insert size (bp): 984
  Mutation: introduced mutations F99A K131A R319S
  Entrez Gene: WDR12 (a.k.a. YTM1)
  Promoter: Polyhedrin
  Tag / fusion protein: MHHHHHHSSGRENLYFQG (N terminal on insert)
  Cloning method: Ligation Independent Cloning
  Sequencing primers: 5′ tattccggattattcataccg; 3′ ctctacaaatgtggtatggc
Resource information
  A portion of this plasmid was derived from a plasmid made by: Mammalian Gene Collection (BC008082)
Terms and licenses: Academic/Nonprofit Terms; Industry Terms: Not Available to Industry
Depositor comments: 5' Cloning Site: BseRI (destroyed), 3' Cloning Site: BseRI (destroyed).
How to cite: pFBOH-MHL_WDR12:90-417 was a gift from Cheryl Arrowsmith (Addgene plasmid # 210903 ; http://n2t.net/addgene:210903 ; RRID:Addgene_210903)
