>Addgene plasmid #210903 | pFBOH-MHL_WDR12:90-417 | depositor partial sequence | sequence record 411286 | Insert sequence
ACTGCACCCCAGCCAGAGCAATGCATGGCACATGATGACTGGATCAGTTCAATTAAAGGGGCAGAGGAAT
GGATCTTGACTGGTTCTTATGATAAGACTTCTCGGATCTGGTCCTTGGAAGGAGCATCAATAATGACAAT
TGTGGGACATACGGATGTTGTAAAAGATGTGGCCTGGGTGAAAAAAGATAGTTTGTCCTGCTTATTATTG
AGTGCTTCTATGGATCAGACTATTCTCTTATGGGAGTGGAATGTAGAGAGAAACAAAGTGAAAGCCCTAC
ACTGCTGTAGAGGTCATGCTGGAAGTGTAGATTCTATAGCTGTTGATGGCTCAGGAACTAAATTTTGCAG
TGGCTCCTGGGATAAGATGCTAAAGATCTGGTCTACAGTCCCTACAGATGAAGAAGATGAAATGGAGGAG
TCCACAAATCGACCAAGAAAGAAACAGAAGACAGAACAGTTGGGACTAACAAGGACTCCCATAGTGACCC
TCTCTGGCCACATGGAGGCAGTTTCCTCAGTTCTGTGGTCAGATGCTGAAGAAATCTGCAGTGCATCTTG
GGACCATACAATTAGAGTGTGGGATGTTGAGTCTGGCAGTCTTAAGTCAACTTTGACAGGAAATAAAGTG
TTTAATTGTATCTCCTATTCTCCACTTTGTAAACGTTTAGCATCTGGAAGCACAGATTCCCATATCAGAC
TGTGGGATCCCCGAACTAAAGATGGTTCTTTGGTGTCGCTGTCCCTAACGTCACATACTGGTTGGGTGAC
ATCAGTAAAATGGTCTCCTACCCATGAACAGCAGCTGATTTCAGGATCTTTAGATAACATTGTTAAGCTG
TGGGATACAAGAAGTTGTAAGGCTCCTCTCTATGATCTGGCTGCTCATGAAGACAAAGTTCTGAGTGTAG
ACTGGACAGACACAGGGCTACTTCTGAGTGGAGGAGCAGACAATAAATTGTATTCCTACAGATATTCACC
TACC
